Addgene plasmid #209390: pGG-BC-TurboID-GOI
Purpose: (Empty Backbone) Golden Gate compatible plasmid for TurboID-based proximity labelling experiment in planta
Depositing lab: Rosa Lozano-Durán. Depositing organization: Center for Plant Molecular Biology (ZMBP). Publication: The Ti-TAN plasmid toolbox for TurboID-based proximity labeling assays in Nicotiana benthamiana. Tan H, Zhou Y, Dinius E, Lozano-Duran R. J Integr Plant Biol. 2024 Jan 31. doi: 10.1111/jipb.13610. PubMed 38294100.
Backbone
  Vector backbone: LII alpha F1-2
  Backbone manufacturer: Parniske lab
  Vector type: Plant Expression
Growth in bacteria
  Bacterial resistance: Chloramphenicol and Spectinomycin, 25 & 50 μg/mL
  Growth temperature: 37°C
  Growth strain: ccdB Survival
  Copy number: High Copy
Gene/Insert
  Gene/Insert name: None
  Mutation: TurboID gene sequence C249A
Terms and licenses: Academic/Nonprofit Terms; Industry Terms: Not Available to Industry
Depositor comments: 3XHA-TurboID sequence was amplified from 3xHA-TurboID-NLS_pCDNA3 (Addgene#107171). The 249th nucleotide cytosine (C) of TurboID was changed to adenine (A) without affecting the TurboID protein sequence.
How to cite: pGG-BC-TurboID-GOI was a gift from Rosa Lozano-Durán (Addgene plasmid # 209390 ; http://n2t.net/addgene:209390 ; RRID:Addgene_209390)
