[The description below was written by a language model from this plasmid's Addgene catalogue record and pLannotate feature annotations shown in this document.]
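Description:
pGG-BC-TurboID-GOI is an empty Golden Gate-compatible binary vector for plant expression, built on the LII alpha F1-2 backbone and intended for TurboID-based proximity labelling in planta; the associated toolbox was developed for assays in Nicotiana benthamiana. The 9.1 kb plasmid carries a high-copy ColE1/pUC-type origin for propagation in E. coli and the pVS1 replication module (oriV, RepA and the StaA stability protein), which typically supports maintenance in Agrobacterium. The backbone marker is an aadA-type aminoglycoside adenylyltransferase conferring spectinomycin/streptomycin resistance. Short gentamicin-resistance, integron promoter and incP oriV fragments are also annotated, but these appear to be remnants rather than functional parts.

Between the nopaline-type left and right T-DNA border repeats sits the expression cassette: a CaMV 35S promoter, the TurboID biotin ligase coding sequence, a negative-selection stuffer, and the NOS terminator. According to the depositor, the 3xHA-TurboID sequence was amplified from a mammalian expression plasmid. It carries a silent C249A change that leaves the protein sequence unaltered, though the HA tag is not separately annotated in the feature table. The stuffer contains the ccdB gyrase toxin, a ccdA fragment, a chloramphenicol acetyltransferase gene with its promoter, and a partial attR2 site. This explains why the empty vector is grown in a ccdB-tolerant strain under chloramphenicol and spectinomycin selection.

The stuffer's position downstream of TurboID, together with the plasmid name, suggests that a gene of interest replaces it in Golden Gate assembly, giving an N-terminal TurboID fusion. The record does not specify the restriction enzyme or overhangs used. The resulting fusion biotinylates nearby proteins, allowing interaction partners to be captured and identified.
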