Features (pLannotate 1.2.2; 19 found; start..end, strand, type, name):
    184..207     +  promoter       Pc promoter (fragment): intI1 (promoter lies within the coding sequence); class 1 integron promoter
    383..439     +  CDS            GmR (fragment): gentamycin acetyltransferase; aacC1; confers resistance to gentamycin
    450..1237    +  CDS            SmR (fragment): aminoglycoside adenylyltransferase (Murphy, 1985); aadA; confers resistance to spectinomycin and streptomycin
   1482..1542    -  rep_origin     oriV (fragment): incP origin of replication
   1748..1942    -  rep_origin     pVS1 oriV: origin of replication for the Pseudomonas plasmid pVS1 (Heeb et al., 2000)
   2008..3081    -  CDS            pVS1 RepA: replication protein from the Pseudomonas plasmid pVS1 (Heeb et al., 2000)
   3510..4139    -  CDS            pVS1 StaA: stability protein from the Pseudomonas plasmid pVS1 (Heeb et al., 2000)
   4403..4427    +  misc_feature   LB T-DNA repeat: left border repeat from nopaline C58 T-DNA
   4996..5337    +  promoter       CaMV 35S promoter: strong constitutive promoter from cauliflower mosaic virus
   5444..6400    +  CDS            TurboID: mutant of the E. coli biotin ligase BioID engineered for improved catalytic efficiency (Branon et al., 2018)
   6454..6759    -  CDS            ccdB: CcdB, a bacterial toxin that poisons DNA gyrase; ccdB; Plasmids containing the ccdB gene cannot be propagated in standard E. coli strains.
   6764..6922    -  CDS            ccdA (fragment): CCDA_ECO57 - Also known as H, letA. Experimental evidence at protein level: Swiss-Prot protein existence level 1. Antitoxin component of a type II toxin-antitoxin (TA) system which inhibits the post-segregational killing (PSK) of plasmid-free cells, also referred to as a plasmid addiction system. Binds to and blocks the activity of CcdB; will also remove bound CcdB protein from the CcdB-GyrA complex by forming a CcdA-CcdB complex, a process termed rejuvenation. Functions as a transcriptional corepressor for the ccdAB operon, repression also requires CcdB (By similarity). From Escherichia coli
   7104..7760    -  CDS            cat: CAT_ECOLX - Experimental evidence at protein level: Swiss-Prot protein existence level 1. This enzyme is an effector of chloramphenicol resistance in bacteria. From Escherichia coli. This protein is used as a marker in many commonly used cloning vectors, such as pACYC184.
   7761..7790    -  promoter       cat promoter (fragment): promoter of the E. coli cat gene encoding chloramphenicol acetyltransferase
   7814..7844    -  promoter       lac UV5 promoter: E. coli lac promoter with an "up" mutation
   7881..7991    -  protein_bind   attR2 (fragment): mutant version of attR; recombination site for the Gateway® LR reaction LR Clonase™
   8028..8280    +  terminator     NOS terminator: nopaline synthase terminator and poly(A) signal
   8341..8365    +  misc_feature   RB T-DNA repeat: right border repeat from nopaline C58 T-DNA
   8488..9076    -  rep_origin     ori: high-copy-number ColE1/pMB1/pBR322/pUC origin of replication
>Addgene plasmid #209390 | pGG-BC-TurboID-GOI | addgene full sequence | sequence record 415941 | Addgene NGS Result
GAAAACTCACGTTAAGGGATTTTGGTCATGAGATTATCAAAAAGGATCTTCACCTAGATCATCGGAAGAA
CGGCAACTAAGCTGCCGGGTTTGAAACACGGATGATCTCGCGGAGGGTAGCATGTTGATTGTAACGATGA
CAGAGCGTTGCTGCCTGTGATCAATTCGGGCACGAACCCAGTGGACATAAGCCTGTTCGGTTCGTAAGCT
GTAATGCAAGTAGCGTATGCGCTCACGCAACTGGTCCAGAACCTTGACCGAACGCAGCGGTGGTAACGGC
GCAGTGGCGGTTTTCATGGCTTGTTATGACTGTTTTTTTGGGGTACAGTCTATGCCTCGGGCATCCAAGC
AGCAAGCGCGTTACGCCGTGGGTCGATGTTTGATGTTATGGAGCAGCAACGATGTTACGCAGCAGGGCAG
TCGCCCTAAAACAAAGTTAAACATCATGGGGGAAGCGGTGATCGCCGAAGTATCGACTCAACTATCAGAG
GTAGTTGGCGTCATCGAGCGCCATCTCGAACCGACGTTGCTGGCCGTACATTTGTACGGCTCCGCAGTGG
ATGGCGGCCTGAAGCCACACAGTGATATTGATTTGCTGGTTACGGTGACCGTAAGGCTTGATGAAACAAC
GCGGCGAGCTTTGATCAACGACCTTTTGGAAACTTCGGCTTCCCCTGGAGAGAGCGAGATTCTCCGCGCT
GTAGAAGTCACCATTGTTGTGCACGACGACATCATTCCGTGGCGTTATCCAGCTAAGCGCGAACTGCAAT
TTGGAGAATGGCAGCGCAATGACATTCTTGCAGGTATCTTCGAGCCAGCCACGATCGACATTGATCTGGC
TATCTTGCTGACAAAAGCAAGAGAACATAGCGTTGCCTTGGTAGGTCCAGCGGCGGAGGAACTCTTTGAT
CCGGTTCCTGAACAGGATCTATTTGAGGCGCTAAATGAAACCTTAACGCTATGGAACTCGCCGCCCGACT
GGGCTGGCGATGAGCGAAATGTAGTGCTTACGTTGTCCCGCATTTGGTACAGCGCAGTAACCGGCAAAAT
CGCGCCGAAGGATGTCGCTGCCGACTGGGCAATGGAGCGCCTGCCGGCCCAGTATCAGCCCGTCATACTT
GAAGCTAGACAGGCTTATCTTGGACAAGAAGAAGATCGCTTGGCCTCGCGCGCAGATCAGTTGGAAGAAT
TTGTCCACTACGTGAAAGGCGAGATCACCAAGGTAGTCGGCAAATAATGTCTAGCTAGAAATTCGTTCAA
GCCGACGCCGCTTCGCGGCGCGGCTTAACTCAAGCGTTAGATGCACTAAGCACATAATTGCTCACAGCCA
AACTATCAGGTCAAGTCTGCTTTTATTATTTTTAAGCGTGCATAATAAGCCCTACACAAATTGGGAGATA
TATCATGCATGACCAAAATCCCTTAACGTGAGTTTTCGTTCCACTGAGCGTCAGACCCCGTAGAAAAGAT
CAAAGGATCTTCTGCCATTTTTGGGGTGAGGCCGTTCGCGGCCGAGGGGCGCAGCCCCTGGGGGGATGGG
AGCTCGGTGCCTTGATGTGGGCGCCGGCGGTCGAGTGGCGACGGCGCGGCTTGTCCGCGCCCTGGTAGAT
TGCCTGGCCGTAGGCCAGCCATTTTTGAGCGGCCAGCGGCCGCGATAGGCCGACGCGAAGCGGCGGGGCG
TAGGGAGCGCAGCGACCGAAGGGTAGGCGCTTTTTGCAGCTCTTCGGCTGTGCGCTGGCCAGACAGTTAT
GCACAGGCCAGGCGGGTTTTAAGAGTTTTAATAAGTTTTAAAGAGTTTTAGGCGGAAAAATCGCCTTTTT
TCTCTTTTATATCAGTCACTTACATGTGTGACCGGTTCCCAATGTACGGCTTTGGGTTCCCAATGTACGG
GTTCCGGTTCCCAATGTACGGCTTTGGGTTCCCAATGTACGTGCTATCCACAGGAAAGAAGCTTTTTCGA
CCTTTTTCCCCTGCTAGGGCAATTTGCCCTAGCATCTGCTCCGTACATTAGGAACCGGCGGATGCTTCGC
CCTCGATCAGGTTGCGGTAGCGCATGACTAGGATCGGGCCAGCCTGCCCCGCCTCCTCCTTCAAATCGTA
CTCCGGCAGGTCATTTGACCCGATCAGCTTGCGCACGGTGAAACAGAACTTCTTGAACTCTCCGGCGCTG
CCACTGCGTTCGTAGATCGTCTTGAACAACCATCTGGCTTCTGCCTTGCCTGCGGCGCGGCGTGCCAGGC
GGTAGAGAAAACGGCCGATGCCGGGATCGATCAAAAAGTAATCGGGGTGAACCGTCAGCACGTCCGGGTT
CTTGCCTTCTGTGATCTCGCGGTACATCCAATCAGCTAGCTCGATCTCGATGTACTCCGGCCGCCCGGTT
TCGCTCTTTACGATCTTGTAGCGGCTAATCAAGGCTTCACCCTCGGATACCGTCACCAGGCGGCCGTTCT
TGGCCTTCTTCGTACGCTGCATGGCAACGTGCGTGGTGTTTAACCGAATGCAGGTTTCTACCAGGTCGTC
TTTCTGCTTTCCGCCATCGGCTCGCCGGCAGAACTTGAGTACGTCCGCAACGTGTGGACGGAACACGCGG
CCGGGCTTGTCTCCCTTCCCTTCCCGGTATCGGTTCATGGATTCGGTTAGATGGGAAACCGCCATCAGTA
CCAGGTCGTAATCCCACACACTGGCCATGCCGGCCGGCCCTGCGGAAACCTCTACGTGCCCGTCTGGAAG
CTCGTAGCGGATCACCTCGCCAGCTCGTCGGTCACGCTTCGACAGACGGAAAACGGCCACGTCCATGATG
CTGCGACTATCGCGGGTGCCCACGTCATAGAGCATCGGAACGAAAAAATCTGGTTGCTCGTCGCCCTTGG
GCGGCTTCCTAATCGACGACGCACCGGCTGCCGGCGGTTGCCGGGATTCTTTGCGGATTCGATCAGCGGC
CGCTTGCCACGATTCACCGGGGCGTGCTTCTGCCTCGATGCGTTGCCGCTGGGCGGCCTGCGCGGCCTTC
AACTTCTCCACCAGGTCATCACCCAGCGCCGCGCCGATTTGTACCGGGCCGGATGGTTTGCGACCGCTCA
CGCCGATTCCTCGGGCTTGGGGGTTCCAGTGCCATTGCAGGGCCGGCAGACAACCCAGCCGCTTACGCCT
GGCCAACCGCCCGTTCCTCCACACATGGGGCATTCCACGGCGTCGGTGCCTGGTTGTTCTTGATTTTCCA
TGCCGCCTCCTTTAGCCGCTAAAATTCATCTACTCATTTATTCATTTGCTCATTTACTCTGGTAGCTGCG
CGATGTATTCAGATAGCAGCTCGGTAATGGTCTTGCCTTGGCGTACCGCGTACATCTTCAGCTTGGTGTG
ATCCTCCGCCGGCAACTGAAAGTTGACCCGCTTCATGGCTGGCGTGTCTGCCAGGCTGGCCAACGTTGCA
GCCTTGCTGCTGCGTGCGCTCGGACGGCCGGCACTTAGCGTGTTTGTGCTTTTGCTCATTTTCTCTTTAC
CTCATTAACTCAAATGAGTTTTGATTTAATTTCAGCGGCCAGCGCCTGGACCTCGCGGGCAGCGTCGCCC
TCGGGTTCTGATTCAAGAACGGTTGTGCCGGCGGCGGCAGTGCCTGGGTAGCTCACGCGCTGCGTGATAC
GGGACTCAAGAATGGGCAGCTCGTACCCGGCCAGCGCCTCGGCAACCTCACCGCCGATGCGCGTGCCTTT
GATCGCCCGCGACACGACAAAGGCCGCTTGTAGCCTTCCATCCGTGACCTCAATGCGCTGCTTAACCAGC
TCCACCAGGTCGGCGGTGGCCCATATGTCGTAAGGGCTTGGCTGCACCGGAATCAGCACGAAGTCGGCTG
CCTTGATCGCGGACACAGCCAAGTCCGCCGCCTGGGGCGCTCCGTCGATCACTACGAAGTCGCGCCGGCC
GATGGCCTTCACGTCGCGGTCAATCGTCGGGCGGTCGATGCCGACAACGGTTAGCGGTTGATCTTCCCGC
ACGGCCGCCCAATCGCGGGCACTGCCCTGGGGATCGGAATCGACTAACAGAACATCGGCCCCGGCGAGTT
GCAGGGCGCGGGCTAGATGGGTTGCGATGGTCGTCTTGCCTGACCCGCCTTTCTGGTTAAGTACAGCGAT
AACCTTCATGCGTTCCCCTTGCGTATTTGTTTATTTACTCATCGCATCATATACGCAGCGACCGCATGAC
GCAAGCTGTTTTACTCAAATACACATCACCTTTTTAGACGGCGGCGCTCGGTTTCTTCAGCGGCCAAGCT
GGCCGGCCAGGCCGCCAGCTTGGCATCAGACAAACCGGCCAGGATTTCATGCAGCCGCACGGCTGATGGG
CTGCCTGTATCGAGTGGTGATTTTGTGCCGAGCTGCCGGTCGGGGAGCTGTTGGCTGGCTGGTGGCAGGA
TATATTGTGGTGTAAACAAATTGACGCTTAGACAACTTAATAACACATTGCGGACGTTTTTAATGTACTG
GGGTGGATTACGGAAGACAATACGGCGGAGATTAGCCTTTTCAATTTCAGAAAGAATGCTAACCCACAGA
TGGTTAGAGAGGCTTACGCAGCACGACTCATCAAGACGATCTACCCGAGCAATAATCTCCAGGAAATCAA
ATACCTTCCCAAGAAGGTTAAAGATGCAGTCAAAAGATTCAGGACTAACTGCATCAAGAACACAGAGAAA
GATATATTTCTCAAGATCAGAAGTACTATTCCAGTATGGACGATTCAAGGCTTGCTTCACAAACCAAGGC
AAGTAATAGAGATTGGAGTCTCTAAAAAGGTAGTTCCCACTGAATCAAAGGCCATGGAGTCAAAGATTCA
AATAGAGGACCTAACAGAACTCGCCGTAAAGACTGGCGAACAGTTCATACAGAGTCTCTTACGACTCAAT
GACAAGAAGAAAATCTTCGTCAACATGGTGGAGCACGACACACTTGTCTACTCCAAAAATATCAAAGATA
CAGTCTCAGAAGAGCAAAGGGCAATTGAGACTTTTCAACAAAGGGTAATATCCGGAAACCTCCTCGGATT
CCATTGCCCAGCTATCTGTCACTTTATTGTGAAGATAGTGGAAAAGGAAGGTGGCTCCTACAAATGCCAT
CATTGCGATAAAGGAAAGGCCATCGTTGAAGATGCCTCTGCCGACAGTGGTCCCAAAGATGGACCCCCAC
CCACGAGGAGCATCGTGGAAAAAGAACACGTTCCAACCACGACTTCAAAGCAAGTGGATTGATGTGATAT
CTCCACTGACGTAAGGGATGACGCACAATCCCACTATCCTTCGCAAGACCCTTCCTCTATATAAGGAAGT
TCATTTCATTTGGAGAGAACACGTCTGATGTACCCGTATGATGTTCCGGATTACGCTGGCTATCCCTACG
ACGTGCCCGACTATGCCGGGTACCCCTATGACGTCCCAGACTACGCAGCTAGCAAAGACAATACTGTGCC
TCTGAAGCTGATCGCTCTCCTGGCTAATGGCGAGTTCCATAGTGGCGAACAGCTGGGAGAAACCCTGGGC
ATGTCCAGGGCCGCTATCAACAAGCACATTCAGACTCTGCGCGACTGGGGCGTGGACGTGTTCACCGTGC
CCGGAAAGGGCTACTCTCTGCCCGAGCCTATCCCGCTGCTGAACGCTAAACAGATTCTGGGACAGCTGGA
CGGCGGGAGCGTGGCAGTCCTGCCTGTGGTAGACTCCACCAATCAGTACCTGCTGGATCGAATCGGCGAG
CTGAAGAGTGGGGATGCTTGCATTGCAGAATATCAGCAGGCAGGGAGAGGAAGCAGAGGGAGGAAATGGT
TCTCTCCTTTTGGAGCTAACCTGTACCTGAGTATGTTTTGGCGCCTGAAGCGGGGACCAGCAGCAATCGG
CCTGGGCCCGGTCATCGGAATTGTCATGGCAGAAGCGCTGCGAAAGCTGGGAGCAGACAAGGTGCGAGTC
AAATGGCCCAATGACCTGTATCTGCAGGATAGAAAGCTGGCAGGCATCCTGGTGGAGCTGGCCGGAATAA
CAGGCGATGCTGCACAGATCGTCATTGGCGCCGGGATTAACGTGGCTATGAGGCGCGTGGAGGAAAGCGT
GGTCAATCAGGGCTGGATCACACTGCAGGAAGCAGGGATTAACCTGGACAGGAATACTCTGGCCGCTACG
CTGATCCGAGAGCTGCGGGCAGCCCTGGAACTGTTCGAGCAGGAAGGCCTGGCTCCATATCTGCCACGGT
GGGAGAAGCTGGATAACTTCATCAATAGACCCGTGAAGCTGATCATTGGGGACAAAGAGATTTTCGGGAT
TAGCCGGGGGATTGATAAACAGGGAGCCCTGCTGCTGGAACAGGACGGAGTTATCAAACCCTGGATGGGC
GGAGAAATCAGTCTGCGGTCTGCCGAAAAGCTCACCTGAGACGGTCGACCTGCAGACTGGCTGTGTATAA
GGGAGCCTGACATTTATATTCCCCAGAACATCAGGTTAATGGCGTTTTTGATGTCATTTTCGCGGTGGCT
GAGATCAGCCACTTCTTCCCCGATAACGGAAACCGGCACACTGGCCATATCGGTGGTCATCATGCGCCAG
CTTTCATCCCCGATATGCACCACCGGGTAAAGTTCACGGGGGACTTTATCTGACAGCAGACGTGCACTGG
CCAGGGGGATCACCATCCGTCGCCCGGGCGTGTCAATAATATCACTCTGTACATCCACAAACAGACGATA
ACGGCTCTCTCTTTTATAGGTGTAAACCTTAAACTGCATTTCACCAGCCCCTGTTCTCGTCAGCAAAAGA
GCCGTTCATTTCAATAAACCGGGCGACCTCAGCCATCCCTTCCTGATTTTCCGCTTTCCAGCGTTCGGCA
CGCAGACGACGGGCTTCATTCTGCATGGTTGTGCTTACCAGACCGGAGATATTGACATCATATATGCCTT
GAGCAACTGATAGCTGTCGCTGTCAACTGTCACTGTAATACGCTGCTTCATAGCATACCTCTTTTTGACA
TACTTCGGGTATACATATCAGTATATATTCTTATACCGCAAAAATCAGCGCGCAAATACGCATACTGTTA
TCTGGCTTTTAGTAAGCCGGATCCTCTAGATTACGCCCCGCCCTGCCACTCATCGCAGTACTGTTGTAAT
TCATTAAGCATTCTGCCGACATGGAAGCCATCACAAACGGCATGATGAACCTGAATCGCCAGCGGCATCA
GCACCTTGTCGCCTTGCGTATAATATTTGCCCATGGTGAAAACGGGGGCGAAGAAGTTGTCCATATTGGC
CACGTTTAAATCAAAACTGGTGAAACTCACCCAGGGATTGGCTGACACGAAAAACATATTCTCAATAAAC
CCTTTAGGGAAATAGGCCAGGTTTTCACCGTAACACGCCACATCTTGCGAATATATGTGTAGAAACTGCC
GGAAATCGTCGTGGTATTCACTCCAGAGCGATGAAAACGTTTCAGTTTGCTCATGGAAAACGGTGTAACA
AGGGTGAACACTATCCCATATCACCAGCTCACCGTCTTTCATTGCCATACGGAATTCCGGATGAGCATTC
ATCAGGCGGGCAAGAATGTGAATAAAGGCCGGATAAAACTTGTGCTTATTTTTCTTTACGGTCTTTAAAA
AGGCCGTAATATCCAGCTGAACGGTCTGGTTATAGGTACATTGAGCAACTGACTGAAATGCCTCAAAATG
TTCTTTACGATGCCATTGGGATATATCAACGGTGGTATATCCAGTGATTTTTTTCTCCATTTTAGCTTCC
TTAGCTCCTGAAAATCTCGACGGATCCTAACTCAAAATCCACACATTATACGAGCCGGAAGCATAAAGTG
TAAAGCCTGGGGTGCCTAATGCGGCCCCTCGAGGGGCCGCCATAGTGACTGGATATGTTGTGTTTTACAG
TATTATGTAGTCTGTTTTTTATGCAAAATCTAATTTAATATATTGATATTTATATCATTTTACGTTTCTC
GTTCAGCTTTCGTCTCTAAGGGCTAAGACCTAAGCTAGCCTAGAATCGATCGTTCAAACATTTGGCAATA
AAGTTTCTTAAGATTGAATCCTGTTGCCGGTCTTGCGATGATTATCATATAATTTCTGTTGAATTACGTT
AAGCATGTAATAATTAACATGTAATGCATGACGTTATTTATGAGATGGGTTTTTATGATTAGAGTCCCGC
AATTATACATTTAATACGCGATAGAAAACAAAATATAGCGCGCAAACTAGGATAAATTATCGCGCGCGGT
GTCATCTATGTTACTAGATCTGAGTGACCTAAGCTAGCCTAGTGTCGGGCTTGTCTTCTCTGGTTTAAAC
TATCAGTGTTTGACAGGATATATTGGCGGGTAAACCTAAGAGAAAAGAGCGTTTATTAGAATAATCGGAT
ATTTAAAAGGGCGTGAAAAGGTTTATCCGTTCGTCCATTTGTATGTGCCAACCACAGGAACCGTAAAAAG
GCCGCGTTGCTGGCGTTTTTCCATAGGCTCCGCCCCCCTGACGAGCATCACAAAAATCGACGCTCAAGTC
AGAGGTGGCGAAACCCGACAGGACTATAAAGATACCAGGCGTTTCCCCCTGGAAGCTCCCTCGTGCGCTC
TCCTGTTCCGACCCTGCCGCTTACCGGATACCTGTCCGCCTTTCTCCCTTCGGGAAGCGTGGCGCTTTCT
CATAGCTCACGCTGTAGGTATCTCAGTTCGGTGTAGGTCGTTCGCTCCAAGCTGGGCTGTGTGCACGAAC
CCCCCGTTCAGCCCGACCGCTGCGCCTTATCCGGTAACTATCGTCTTGAGTCCAACCCGGTAAGACACGA
CTTATCGCCACTGGCAGCAGCCACTGGTAACAGGATTAGCAGAGCGAGGTATGTAGGCGGTGCTACAGAG
TTCTTGAAGTGGTGGCCTAACTACGGCTACACTAGAAGGACAGTATTTGGTATCTGCGCTCTGCTGAAGC
CAGTTACCTTCGGAAAAAGAGTTGGTAGCTCTTGATCCGGCAAACAAACCACCGCTGGTAGCGGTGGTTT
TTTTGTTTGCAAGCAGCAGATTACGCGCAGAAAAAAAGGATCTCAAGAAGATCCTTTGATCTTTTCTACG
GGGTCTGACGCTCAGTGGAAC
